Addgene plasmid #61983: NET50 pmRFP-N2 (489)
Purpose: mammalian expression of nuclear envelope transmembrane protein
Depositing lab: Eric Schirmer. Depositing organization: University of Edinburgh. Publication: Cell-specific and lamin-dependent targeting of novel transmembrane proteins in the nuclear envelope. Malik P, Korfali N, Srsen V, Lazou V, Batrakou DG, Zuleger N, Kavanagh DM, Wilkie GS, Goldberg MW, Schirmer EC. Cell Mol Life Sci. 2010 Apr;67(8):1353-69. doi: 10.1007/s00018-010-0257-2. Epub 2010 Jan 21. PubMed 20091084.
Backbone
  Vector backbone: pmRFP-N2
  Backbone manufacturer: unknown
  Vector type: Mammalian Expression
Growth in bacteria
  Bacterial resistance: Kanamycin, 50 μg/mL
  Growth temperature: 37°C
  Growth strain: DH5alpha
  Copy number: High Copy
Gene/Insert
  Gene/Insert name: NET50 (alt name: DHRS7)
  Species: H. sapiens (human)
  Entrez Gene: DHRS7 (a.k.a. CGI-86, SDR34C1, retDSR4, retSDR4)
  Promoter: CMV
  Tag / fusion protein: mRFP (C terminal on backbone)
  Cloning method: Unknown
  Sequencing primers: 5′ CMV-F; 3′ mRFP1-R
Terms and licenses: Academic/Nonprofit Terms; Industry Terms: Not Available to Industry
How to cite: NET50 pmRFP-N2 (489) was a gift from Eric Schirmer (Addgene plasmid # 61983 ; http://n2t.net/addgene:61983 ; RRID:Addgene_61983)
