[The description below was written by a language model from this plasmid's Addgene catalogue record.]
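Description:
NET50 pmRFP-N2 (489) is a mammalian expression plasmid built on the pmRFP-N2 backbone, whose manufacturer is recorded as unknown. It is maintained in bacteria as a high-copy plasmid under kanamycin selection. No feature table accompanies the record, so the origin of replication, polyadenylation signal and any mammalian selection marker are not stated.

The insert is human NET50, also known as DHRS7 (a short-chain dehydrogenase/reductase family member, with aliases including SDR34C1 and retSDR4), which is described here as a nuclear envelope transmembrane protein. Expression is driven by the CMV promoter, a strong constitutive promoter widely used for transient expression in cultured mammalian cells. The coding sequence is placed upstream of monomeric red fluorescent protein supplied by the backbone, so the product is a NET50 fusion carrying mRFP at its C terminus. This "N-type" arrangement leaves the N terminus of the protein free while allowing the fusion to be followed directly by red fluorescence. The cloning method used to insert the gene is not recorded.

The stated purpose is mammalian expression of a nuclear envelope transmembrane protein. The mRFP tag makes the construct suitable for visualising the protein's subcellular distribution by fluorescence microscopy, for example to assess whether it targets to the nuclear envelope in different cell types, which fits the associated study's focus on cell-specific and lamin-dependent targeting of novel nuclear envelope transmembrane proteins.
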