>Addgene plasmid #61983 | NET50 pmRFP-N2 (489) | addgene partial sequence | sequence record 102617 | CMV-F 5'-CGCAAATGGGCGGTAGGCGTG-3'
CAGAGCTGGTTTAGTGAACCGTCAGATCCGCTAGCGCTACCGGACTCAGATCCATGAACTGGGAGCTGCT
GCTGTGGCTGCTGGTGCTGTGCGCGCTGCTCCTGCTCTTGGTGCAGCTGCTGCGCTTCCTGAGGGCTGAC
GGCGACCTGACGCTACTATGGGCCGAGTGGCAGGGACGACGCCCAGAATGGGAGCTGACTGATATGGTGG
TGTGGGTGACTGGAGCCTCGAGTGGAATTGGTGAGGAGCTGGCTTACCAGTTGTCTAAACTAGGAGTTTC
TCTTGTGCTGTCAGCCAGAAGAGTGCATGAGCTGGAAAGGGTGAAAAGAAGATGCCTAGAGAATGGCAAT
TTAAAAGAAAAAGATATACTTGTTTTGCCCCTTGACCTGACCGACACTGGTTCCCATGAAGCGGCTACCA
AAGCTGTTCTCCAGGAGTTTGGTAGAATCGACATTCTGGTCAACAATGGTGGAATGTCCCAGCGTTCTCT
GTGCATGGATACCAGCTTGGATGTCTACAGAAAGCTAATAGAGCTTAACTACTTAGGGACGGTGTCCTTG
ACAAAATGTGTTCTGCCTCACATGATCGAGAGGAAGCAAGGAAAGATTGTTACTGTGAATAGCATCCTGG
GTATCATATCTGTACCTCTTTCCATTGGATACTGTGCTAGCAAGCATGCTCTCCGGGGTTTTTTTAATGG
CCTTCGAACAGAACTTGCCACATACCCAGGTATAATAGTTTCTAACATTTGCCCAGGACCTGTGCAATCA
AATATTGTGGAGAATTCCCTAGCTGGAGAAGTCACAAAGACTATAGGCAATAATGGAGACCAGTCCCACA
AGATGACAACCAGTCGTTGTGTGCGGCTGATGTTAATCAGCA
