>Addgene plasmid #61983 | NET50 pmRFP-N2 (489) | addgene partial sequence | sequence record 103137 | mCherry-R 5'-TTGGTCACCTTCAGCTTGG-3'
CCTCGATCTCGAACTCGTGGCCGTTCACGGAGCCCTCCATGCGCACCTTGAAGCGCATGAACTCCTTGAT
GACGTCCTCGGAGGAACGGCCCATGGCCATTCGGATCCCGGGCCCGCGGTACCGTCGACAGTCATGTTTT
GTCTTAAAGATTTTAAAATAAGAAGAGTCTGCATCCACACCACTCTTAAAGTTCTCAATCCTTTTCTTCC
CCATCTTGTTGGTTATCCACCAGGCCCAGGTTGGCATGTATTGCCACAAATATGTTACTAACAAGAAAGG
TTGTTCTGAGATCCAAACTTCTTTCAAATCATTGGCCATGCTGATTAACATCAGCCGCACACAACGACTG
GTTGTCATCTTGTGGGACTGGTCTCCATTATTGCCTATAGTCTTTGTGACTTCTCCAGCTAGGGAATTCT
CCACAATATTTGATTGCACAGGTCCTGGGCAAATGTTAGAAACTATTATACCTGGGTATGTGGCAAGTTC
TGTTCGAAGGCCATTAAAAAAACCCCGGAGAGCATGCTTGCTAGCACAGTATCCAATGGAAAGAGGTACA
GATATGATACCCAGGATGCTATTCACAGTAACAATCTTTCCTTGCTTCCTCTCGATCATGTGAGGCAGAA
CACATTTTGTCAAGGACACCGTCCCTAAGTAGTTAAGCTCTATTAGCTTTCTGTAGACATCCAAGCTGGT
ATCCATGCACAGAGAACGCTGGGACATTCCACCATTGTTGACCAGAATGTCGATTCTACCAAACTCCTGG
AGAACAGCTTTGGTAGCCGCTTCATGGGAACCAGTGTCGGTCAGGTCAAGGG
